>Addgene plasmid #67415 | pET-DEST42-ARF6-V5-His6 | addgene partial sequence | sequence record 118010 | T7term 5'-GCTAGTTATTGCTCAGCGG-3'
CTTTCGGGCTTTGTTAGCAGCCGGATCAAACTCAATGGTGATGGTGATGATGACCGGTACGCGTAGAATC
GAGACCGAGGAGAGGGTTAGGGATAGGCTTACCTTCAAGCTTCGAATTGATCACCACTTTGTACAAGAAA
GCTGGGTCAGATTTGTAGTTAGAGGTTAACCATGTGAGCCCCTCATAGAGTCCGTCCCCTGAGGTGGCAC
AGGAGGGCTGCACATACCAGTTCCTGTCCCGAATCCGGGTCAGGCCCAGTTTCTCCTGGATCTCGTGGGG
TTTCATGGCATCGGGCAGGTCCTGCTTGTTGGCGAAGATGAGGATTATGGCGTCCCTCATCTCCCGGTCA
TTGATAATGCGGTGCAGCTCCTGGCGAGCCTCATCGATGCGGTCGCGGTCGGCGCAGTCCACTACGAAGA
TGAGACCTTGGGTCCCAGTGTAGTAATGCCGCCAGAGCGGCCGGATCTTGTCCTGGCCGCCCACATCCCA
TACGTTGAACTTGACATTTTTGTAAGTCACCGTCTCCACGTTGAAACCCACAGTGGGAATGGTGGTCACC
GACTGGCCCAGCTTCAACTTGTACAGGATTGTTGTCTTGCCGGCCGCGTCCAGGCCCAACATGAGGATCC
GCATTTCCTTGTTCCCGAAGATTTTGGATAGCACCTTCCCCATGGTTCTATCTCCTTCTAAGCCTGCTTT
TTTGTACAAACTTGTGATATTCCTTCTTAAAGTTAAACAAAATTATTTCTAGAGGGGAATTGTTATCCGC
TCACAATTCCCCTATAGTGAGTCGTATTAATTTCGCGGGATCGAGATCTCGATCCTCTACGCCGGACGCA
TCGTGGCCGGCATCACCGGCGCCACAGGTGCGGTTGCTGGCGCCTATATCGCCGACATCACCGATGGGGA
AAGATCGGGCTCGCCACTTCGGGCTCATGAGCGCTTGTTTCGGCGTGGGTATGGTGGCAGGCCCCGTGGC
CGGGG
