[The description below was written by a language model from this plasmid's Addgene catalogue record.]
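Description:
pET-DEST42-ARF6-V5-His6 is a bacterial expression plasmid for producing human ARF6, a small GTPase of the ARF family, in E. coli. It is built on the commercial pET-DEST42 Gateway destination backbone, and the ARF6 open reading frame was introduced by Gateway recombination, so the coding sequence is expected to be flanked by the recombination scars left by that cloning method. The plasmid is selected with ampicillin and is recorded as high copy; the record lists a standard cloning strain for propagation. The origin of replication is not stated in the record, and no feature table is provided.

Expression is driven by a T7 promoter coupled to a lac operator (T7/lacO). This means transcription depends on T7 RNA polymerase supplied by the host and is held in check by the Lac repressor until induced, the usual arrangement in pET-type systems. The listed sequencing primers, T7 at the 5′ end and T7 terminator at the 3′ end, indicate that the cassette ends in a T7 terminator. Two tags encoded by the backbone are fused in frame to the C terminus of ARF6. The V5 epitope allows immunodetection, and the His6 tag allows purification by immobilised metal affinity chromatography. Placing the tags at the C terminus leaves the native N terminus of ARF6 free.

The construct belongs to a plasmid toolbox for expressing or knocking down human ARF family GTPases (ARF, ARL and SAR), including their co-expression in bacteria with N-myristoyltransferases. Its stated use is recombinant production of tagged human ARF6 in E. coli.
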