Addgene plasmid #67415: pET-DEST42-ARF6-V5-His6
Purpose: Expression of hArf6 with C-term V5 and His6 tag in E. coli
Depositing lab: Richard Kahn. Depositing organization: Emory University. Publication: Tool box: Plasmids for the expression or knockdown of human ARF Family GTPases (ARF/ARL/SAR) and their co-expression in bacteria with N-myristoyltransferases. Kerr SC, Kahn RA. Cell Logist. 2015 Sep 21;5(3):e1090523. doi: 10.1080/21592799.2015.1090523. eCollection 2015 Jul-Sep. PubMed 27057421.
Backbone
  Vector backbone: pET-DEST42
  Backbone manufacturer: Life Technologies
  Vector type: Bacterial Expression
Growth in bacteria
  Bacterial resistance: Ampicillin, 100 μg/mL
  Growth temperature: 37°C
  Growth strain: DH5alpha
  Copy number: High Copy
Gene/Insert
  Gene/Insert name: ARF6 (alt name: pRK5n-D42)
  Species: H. sapiens (human)
  Entrez Gene: ARF6
  Promoter: T7/lacO
  Tag / fusion protein: V5 (C terminal on backbone); His (C terminal on backbone)
  Cloning method: Gateway Cloning
  Sequencing primers: 5′ T7; 3′ T7-term
Terms and licenses: Academic/Nonprofit Terms; Industry Terms: Not Available to Industry
How to cite: pET-DEST42-ARF6-V5-His6 was a gift from Richard Kahn (Addgene plasmid # 67415 ; http://n2t.net/addgene:67415 ; RRID:Addgene_67415)
